>Addgene plasmid #146989 | pAc5.1B-lambdaN-HA-DmUPF1_92-1142-siRNAres-V5His6_N | depositor full sequence | sequence record 289436 | Full Sequence
CTTCAAGGAATTAATTCTATATTCTAAAAACACAAATGATACTTCTAAAAAAAATCATGAATGGCATCAA
CTCTGAATCAAATCTTTGCAGATGCACCTACTTCTCATTTCCACTGTCACATCATTTTTCCAGATCTCGC
TGCCTGTTATGTGGCCCACAAACCAAGACACGTTTTATGGCCATTAAAGCTGGCTGATCGTCGCCAAACA
CCAAATACATATCAATATGTACATTCGAGAAAGAAGCGATCAAAGAAGCGTCTTCGGGCGAGTAGGAGAA
TGCGGAGGAGAAGGAGAACGAGCTGATCTAGTATCTCTCCACAATCCAATGCCAACTGACCAACTGGCCA
TATTCGGAGCAATTTGAAGCCAATTTCCATCGCCTGGCGATCGCTCCATTCTTGGCTATATGTTTTTCAC
CGTTCCCGGGGCCATTTTCAAAGACTCGTCGGTAAGATAAGATTGTGTCACTCGCTGTCTCTCTTCATTT
GTCGAAGAATGCTGAGGAATTTCGCGATGACGTCGGCGAGTATTTTGAAGAATGAGAATAATTTGTATTT
ATACGAAAATCAGTTAGTGGAATTTTCTACAAAAACATGTTATCTATAGATAATTTTGTTGCAAAATATG
TTGACTATGACAAAGATTGTATGTATATACCTTTAATGTATTCTCATTTTCTTATGTATTTATAATGGCA
ATGATGATACTGATGATATTTTAAGATGATGCCAGACCACAGGCTGATTTCTGCGTCTTTTGCCGAACGC
AGTGCATGTGCGGTTGTTGTTTTTTGGAATAGTTTCAATTTTCGGACTGTCCGCTTTGATTTCAGTTTCT
TGGCTTATTCAAAAAGCAAAGTAAAGCCAAAAAAGCGAGATGGCAATACCAAATGCGGCAAAACGGTAGT
GGAAGGAAAGGGGTGCGGGGCAGCGGAAGGAAGGGTGGGGCGGGGCGTGGCGGGGTCTGTGGCTGGGCGC
GACGTCACCGACGTTGGAGCCACTCCTTTGACCATGTGTGCGTGTGTGTATTATTCGTGTCTCGCCACTC
GCCGGTTGTTTTTTTCTTTTTATCTCGCTCTCTCTAGCGCCATCTCGTACGCATGCTCAACGCACCGCAT
GTTGCCGTGTCCTTTATGCGTCATTTTGGCTCGAAATAGGCAATTATTTAAACAAAGATTAGTCAACGAA
AACGCTAAAATAAATAAGTCTACAATATGGTTACTTATTGCCATGTGTGTGCAGCCAACGATAGCAACAA
AAGCAACAACACAGTGGCTTTCCCTCTTTCACTTTTTGTTTGCAAGCGCGTGCGAGCAAGACGGCACGAC
CGGCAAACGCAATTACGCTGACAAAGAGCAGACGAAGTTTTGGCCGAAAAACATCAAGGCGCCTGATACG
AATGCATTTGCAATAACAATTGCGATATTTAATATTGTTTATGAAGCTGTTTGACTTCAAAACACACAAA
AAAAAAAATAAAACAAATTATTTGAAAGAGAATTAGGAATCGGACAGCTTATCGTTACGGGCTAACAGCA
CACCGAGACGAAATAGCTTACCTGACGTCACAGCCTCTGGAAGAACTGCCGCCAAGCAGAGAGAGAGAGA
AAAAGAGGGAGAGCAGCTTAGACCGCATGTGCTTGTGTGTGAGGCGTCTCTCTCTTCGTCTCCTGTTTGC
GCAAACGCATAGACTGCACTGAGAAAATCGATTACCTATTTTTTATGAATGAATATTTGCACTATTACTA
TTCAAAACTATTAAGATAGCAATCACATTCAATAGCCAAATACTATACCACCTGAGCGATGCAACGAAAT
GATCAATTTGAGCAAAAATGCTGCATATTTAGGACGGCATCATTATAGAAATGCTTCTTGCTGTGTACTT
TTCTCTCGTCTGGCAGCTGTTTCGCCGTTATTGTTAAAACCGGCTTAAGTTAGGTGTGTTTTCTACGACT
AGTGATGCCCCTACTAGAAGATGTGTGTTGCACAAATGTCCCTGAATAACCAATTTGAAGTGCAGATAGC
AGTAAACGTAAGCTAATATGAATATTATTTAACTGTAATGTTTTAATATCGCTGGACATTACTAATAAAC
CCACTATAAACACATGTACATATGTATGTTTTGGCATACAATGAGTAGTTGGGGAAAAAATGTGTAAAAG
CACCGTGACCATCACAGCATAAAGATAACCAGCTGAAGTATCGAATATGAGTAACCCCCAAATTGAATCA
CATGCCGCAACTGATAGGACCCATGGAAGTACACTCTTCATGGCGATATACAAGACACACACAAGCACGA
ACACCCAGTTGCGGAGGAAATTCTCCGTAAATGAAAACCCAATCGGCGAACAATTCATACCCATATATGG
TAAAAGTTTTGAACGCGACTTGAGAGCGGAGAGCATTGCGGCTGATAAGGTTTTAGCGCTAAGCGGGCTT
TATAAAACGGGCTGCGGGACCAGTTTTCATATCACTACCGTTTGAGTTCTTGTGCTGTGTGGATACTCCT
CCCGACACAAAGCCGCTCCATCAGCCAGCAGTCGTCTAATCCAGAGACCCCGGATCGGGGTACCAACATG
GACGCACAAACACGACGACGTGAGCGTCGCGCTGAGAAACAAGCTCAATGGAAAGCTGCAAACGGTGGAT
CTCCTCCACATATGGCTTACCCATACGATGTTCCAGATTACGCTCCTCCAAGCTTGAATTCTGCAGATAT
CGTGAAGGAGCTGCCGCCGCATGCGTGCAAGTATTGCGGCATCCATGATCCAGCCACGGTGGTCATGTGC
AACAACTGCCGCAAATGGTTTTGCAACGGTCGTGGAAGCACTTCCGGTTCGCACATCATCAACCATCTGG
TGAGGGCCAAGCATCGCGAGGTGACGCTCCACGGGGAAGGTCCCCTGGGCGAGACAATCCTGGAGTGCTA
CTCCTGTGGTGTGCGCAACGTCTTTGTGCTGGGCTTCATTCCGGCCAAGGCCGATTCTGTGGTCGTGCTG
CTCTGCCGTCAGCCGTGTGCCGCCCAAAACTCCCTTAAAGACATGAACTGGGACCAGGAACAGTGGAAGC
CTCTAATTGCAGACCGCTGCTTTTTGGCCTGGCTGGTAAAGCAACCCAGCGAACAGGGACAGCTGCGAGC
TCGCCAAATCTCAGCCGCTCAGATCAACAAGCTGGAGGAGCTATGGAAGGAGAATATTGAGGCCACGTTT
CAGGATCTGGAGAAGCCAGGCATTGACTCGGAGCCAGCACATGTGCTACTCCGCTACGAGGATGGCTATC
AGTACGAGAAGACCTTTGGGCCGCTGGTCCGCCTTGAGGCCGAATACGACCAAAAACTGAAGGAGTCTGC
CACGCAGGAGAACATCGAAGTACGCTGGGACGTCGGCCTCAACAAAAAGACCATTGCCTACTTTACGCTG
GCGAAGACCGATTCGGACATGAAGCTCATGCATGGCGACGAGCTGCGCCTGCATTATGTGGGCGAGCTGT
ACAATCCGTGGAGCGAGATCGGCCACGTTATCAAGGTGCCGGACAATTTCGGCGATGACGTCGGCCTGGA
GCTGAAATCCTCAACGAATGCCCCGGTTAAGTGCACCAGTAACTTTACGGTGGACTTCATCTGGAAGTGC
ACGTCATTTGATCGCATGACACGTGCTCTGTGCAAATTCGCCATCGATCGCAATTCAGTGTCGAACTTCA
TCTACTCGCGCCTGTTGGGCCACGGTCGTGCGGATTCCAACGACGAGGTGCTGTTCCGCGGCCCACAACC
CAAGCTCTTCAGTGCCCCGCATCTGCCGGATTTGAATCGCAGCCAGGTGTATGCCGTGAAACACGCGCTT
CAGCGTCCGCTCTCGCTAATCCAAGGGCCGCCTGGCACGGGCAAAACCGTGACCTCGGCGACCATCGTTT
ACCAGCTGGTCAAGCTCCATGGTGGCACAGTGCTGGTGTGCGCTCCCAGCAACACGGCCGTGGATCAGCT
AACTGAGAAGATCCACCGAACAAACCTTAAAGTGGTGCGTGTTTGCGCCAAGAGCCGTGAGGCCATCGAT
AGCCCGGTAAGCTTCCTGGCGCTGCACAACCAAATCCGTAACATGGAGACCAACTCGGAGCTAAAGAAGC
TGCAGCAGCTGAAAGACGAGACCGGCGAGCTGAGCTCAGCAGACGAAAAGCGATACCGCAACCTGAAACG
TGCCGCCGAGAACCAACTGCTGGAGGCTGCCGACGTTATCTGCTGCACATGCGTAGGCGCCGGCGATGGT
CGTCTATCGCGAGTCAAGTTCACCTCGATCCTGATCGATGAGTCTATGCAGTCGACGGAGCCGGAGTGCA
TGGTGCCAGTGGTGCTGGGCGCTAAGCAGCTGATCCTCGTGGGCGATCACTGCCAGCTGGGACCGGTTGT
TATGTGCAAGAAAGCAGCTCGTGCCGGCCTCTCGCAAAGTTTGTTCGAGCGCCTGGTGGTTCTGGGCATC
CGTCCGTTCCGGCTGGAGGTGCAATATCGCATGCACCCCGAGCTGTCCCAGTTCCCGTCCAACTTCTTCT
ACGAGGGATCGCTGCAAAACGGCGTCTGCGCGGAGGATCGTCGCCTTAAGCTTGATTTCCCCTGGCCACA
GCCGGAGAGACCGATGTTCTTTCTGGTAACACAGGGACAGGAGGAGATTGCCGGCTCCGGCACCTCTTTC
CTCAACCGCACAGAGGCGGCCAACGTGGAAAAGATTACGACGCGATTCCTTAAGGCAGGCATCAAGCCGG
AACAAATTGGAATCATCACGCCTTACGAAGGTCAGCGCGCTTACCTGGTGCAGTACATGCAATACCAGGG
CAGCCTGCACTCTCGTCTATACCAGGAGATCGAGATCGCCAGTGTGGACGCGTTCCAGGGACGTGAGAAG
GACATCATTATCATGTCTTGCGTGCGATCTAACGAACGTCAAGGCATCGGCTTTTTGAACGACCCACGTC
GCCTTAATGTTGCCCTTACACGGGCCAAGTTCGGGATCATCATTGTGGGCAATCCCAAAGTGCTCGCCAA
GCAGCAGCTGTGGAACCATCTGCTCAACTTCTACAAGGACCGTAAGGTGCTCGTCGAGGGATCTCTGAAT
AACCTTAAGGAGTCGCTAATCCACTTCCAGAAGCCCAAAAAGCTTGTCAACAGCATGAACATTGGGGCAC
ACTTTATGTCCACCATTATTGCCGATGCCAAGGAAGTGATGGTGCCAGGCTCCATTTACGACCGCAGTGG
CGGTTACGGCCAAGGTCGCCAAATGGTGGGACAGTCAATGAATGGCGGACAGTACGGTGGCAGTGGAGGT
GGTCCCTACGGAAACTCACCCCTCGGCTACGGTACTCCCAGCTCCAATTCCATGGTGGGCTTTGGCCTGG
GCAACGGAGGCAATGGCGCGGCCGGTGGCAACAACAACTTCGGAGGGGCTGAACCCAGTTGGGCGGCTGC
CCACCTCCACCACGACTCCATTGGCTATATATCCAACGAGCATGGAGCAGCAGCACTGGGCAACATGCCA
GTTCCGGTTGGCATGTTCATGAACATGAGCAATATTCCGCCGCGTTTCTACAACCAGCACCAGCAGGCGA
TCATGGCGGTCAAGCAGAATCGCGCCATTCAACAACAGACGGGTAATTTCTCTCCCGGTAACTCGGGTCC
TGGAGTCACTGGAGTCGGAGTCGGACGAAGCGCCACCCCAGGCGGCAATAAGAAGACCAACAAGCTGGGA
AAATCGCGCGTAACGGGCGGTGGAACTGGCGGGGCACCGCTAACACAAGGAAGCTCGGTATGCAATGCTG
CTCCATACAGTCAGCACCCGATGCCTTTGTCGCTGCAGATGACCCAGCCCAGCGGATTTGCTCTGTCCCA
GCAGCGCTCGAGTCTAGAGGGCCCGCGGTTCGAAGGTAAGCCTATCCCTAACCCTCTCCTCGGTCTCGAT
TCTACGCGTACCGGTCATCATCACCATCACCATTGAGTTTAAACCCGCTGATCAGCCTCGACTGTGCCTT
CTAAGGCCTGAGCTCGCTGATCAGCCTCGATCGAGGATCCAGACATGATAAGATACATTGATGAGTTTGG
ACAAACCACAACTAGAATGCAGTGAAAAAAATGCTTTATTTGTGAAATTTGTGATGCTATTGCTTTATTT
GTAACCATTATAAGCTGCAATAAACAAGTTAACAACAACAATTGCATTCATTTTATGTTTCAGGTTCAGG
GGGAGGTGTGGGAGGTTTTTTAAAGCAAGTAAAACCTCTACAAATGTGGTATGGCTGATTATGATCAGTC
GACCGATGCCCTTGAGAGCCTTCAACCCAGTCAGCTCCTTCCGGTGGGCGCGGGGCATGACTATCGTCGC
CGCACTTATGACTGTCTTCTTTATCATGCAACTCGTAGGACAGGTGCCGGCAGCGCTCTGGGTCATTTTC
GGCGAGGACCGCTTTCGCTGGAGCGCGACGATGATCGGCCTGTCGCTTGCGGTATTCGGAATCTTGCACG
CCCTCGCTCAAGCCTTCGTCACTGGTCCCGCCACCAAACGTTTCGGCGAGAAGCAGGCCATTATCGCCGG
CATGGCGGCCGACGCGCTGGGCTACGTCTTGCTGGCGTTCGCGACGCGAGGCTGGATGGCCTTCCCCATT
ATGATTCTTCTCGCTTCCGGCGGCATCGGGATGCCCGCGTTGCAGGCCATGCTGTCCAGGCAGGTAGATG
ACGACCATCAGGGACAGCTTCAAGGATCGCTCGCGGCTCTTACCAGCCAGCAAAAGGCCAGGAACCGTAA
AAAGGCCGCGTTGCTGGCGTTTTTCCATAGGCTCCGCCCCCCTGACGAGCATCACAAAAATCGACGCTCA
AGTCAGAGGTGGCGAAACCCGACAGGACTATAAAGATACCAGGCGTTTCCCCCTGGAAGCTCCCTCGTGC
GCTCTCCTGTTCCGACCCTGCCGCTTACCGGATACCTGTCCGCCTTTCTCCCTTCGGGAAGCGTGGCGCT
TTCTCAATGCTCACGCTGTAGGTATCTCAGTTCGGTGTAGGTCGTTCGCTCCAAGCTGGGCTGTGTGCAC
GAACCCCCCGTTCAGCCCGACCGCTGCGCCTTATCCGGTAACTATCGTCTTGAGTCCAACCCGGTAAGAC
ACGACTTATCGCCACTGGCAGCAGCCACTGGTAACAGGATTAGCAGAGCGAGGTATGTAGGCGGTGCTAC
AGAGTTCTTGAAGTGGTGGCCTAACTACGGCTACACTAGAAGGACAGTATTTGGTATCTGCGCTCTGCTG
AAGCCAGTTACCTTCGGAAAAAGAGTTGGTAGCTCTTGATCCGGCAAACAAACCACCGCTGGTAGCGGTG
GTTTTTTTGTTTGCAAGCAGCAGATTACGCGCAGAAAAAAAGGATCTCAAGAAGATCCTTTGATCTTTTC
TACGGGGTCTGACGCTCAGTGGAACGAAAACTCACGTTAAGGGATTTTGGTCATGAGATTATCAAAAAGG
ATCTTCACCTAGATCCTTTTAAATTAAAAATGAAGTTTTAAATCAATCTAAAGTATATATGAGTAAACTT
GGTCTGACAGTTACCAATGCTTAATCAGTGAGGCACCTATCTCAGCGATCTGTCTATTTCGTTCATCCAT
AGTTGCCTGACTCCCCGTCGTGTAGATAACTACGATACGGGAGGGCTTACCATCTGGCCCCAGTGCTGCA
ATGATACCGCGAGACCCACGCTCACCGGCTCCAGATTTATCAGCAATAAACCAGCCAGCCGGAAGGGCCG
AGCGCAGAAGTGGTCCTGCAACTTTATCCGCCTCCATCCAGTCTATTAATTGTTGCCGGGAAGCTAGAGT
AAGTAGTTCGCCAGTTAATAGTTTGCGCAACGTTGTTGCCATTGCTGCAGGCATCGTGGTGTCACGCTCG
TCGTTTGGTATGGCTTCATTCAGCTCCGGTTCCCAACGATCAAGGCGAGTTACATGATCCCCCATGTTGT
GCAAAAAAGCGGTTAGCTCCTTCGGTCCTCCGATCGTTGTCAGAAGTAAGTTGGCCGCAGTGTTATCACT
CATGGTTATGGCAGCACTGCATAATTCTCTTACTGTCATGCCATCCGTAAGATGCTTTTCTGTGACTGGT
GAGTACTCAACCAAGTCATTCTGAGAATAGTGTATGCGGCGACCGAGTTGCTCTTGCCCGGCGTCAACAC
GGGATAATACCGCGCCACATAGCAGAACTTTAAAAGTGCTCATCATTGGAAAACGTTCTTCGGGGCGAAA
ACTCTCAAGGATCTTACCGCTGTTGAGATCCAGTTCGATGTAACCCACTCGTGCACCCAACTGATCTTCA
GCATCTTTTACTTTCACCAGCGTTTCTGGGTGAGCAAAAACAGGAAGGCAAAATGCCGCAAAAAAGGGAA
TAAGGGCGACACGGAAATGTTGAATACTCATACTCTTCCTTTTTCAATATTATTGAAGCATTTATCAGGG
TTATTGTCTCATGAGCGGATACATATTTGAATGTATTTAGAAAAATAAACAAATAGGGGTTCCGCGCACA
TTTCCCCGAAAAGTGCCACCTGACGTCTAAGAAACCATTATTATCATGACATTAACCTATAAAAATAGGC
GTATCACGAGGCCCTTTCGT
Features (pLannotate 1.2.2; 11 found; start..end, strand, type, name):
     56..2568    +  promoter       Ac5 promoter: Drosophila melanogaster actin 5C promoter
   2588..2653    +  CDS            N (fragment): REGN_LAMBD - Experimental evidence at protein level: Swiss-Prot protein existence level 1. Plays a role as a transcriptional antitermination factor that allows the virus to initiate its lytic phase. Activates expression of the delayed viral early genes by modifying host RNA polymerase (RNAP) into a form that is resistant to termination signals. This antitermination function requires the host NusA protein which serves to stabilize the interaction between antitermination protein N and host RNA polymerase. From Escherichia phage lambda (Bacteriophage lambda).
   2678..2704    +  CDS            3xHA (fragment): three tandem HA epitope tags
   2732..5884    +  CDS            Upf1 (fragment): RENT1_DROME - Experimental evidence at protein level: Swiss-Prot protein existence level 1. RNA-dependent helicase and ATPase required for nonsense- mediated decay (NMD) of mRNAs containing premature stop codons. Is recruited to mRNAs upon translation termination and undergoes a cycle of phosphorylation and dephosphorylation; its phosphorylation appears to be a key step in NMD. The formation of an Upf1-Upf2-Upf3 surveillance complex is believed to activate NMD (By similarity). From Drosophila melanogaster (Fruit fly).
   5915..5956    +  CDS            V5 tag: epitope tag from simian virus 5
   6056..6190    -  polyA_signal   SV40 poly(A) signal: SV40 polyadenylation signal
   6213..6297    -  CDS            large T antigen (fragment): large T antigen from SV40 (simian virus 40)
   6298..6768    +  CDS            TcR (fragment): tetracycline efflux protein; tet; confers resistance to tetracycline
   6812..7400    -  rep_origin     ori: high-copy-number ColE1/pMB1/pBR322/pUC origin of replication
   7571..8431    -  CDS            AmpR: β-lactamase; bla; confers resistance to ampicillin, carbenicillin, and related antibiotics
   8432..8536    -  promoter       AmpR promoter: bla
