[The description below was written by a language model from this plasmid's Addgene catalogue record and pLannotate feature annotations shown in this document.]
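Description:
pAc5.1B-lambdaN-HA-DmUPF1_92-1142-siRNAres-V5His6_N is an 8.6 kb insect expression plasmid that produces a tagged fragment of the Drosophila melanogaster NMD factor UPF1. The catalogue lists the backbone as unknown, although the name and the annotated parts point to a pAc5.1B-type vector. It is propagated in E. coli through a ColE1/pUC-family origin and selected with ampicillin via the bla gene and its promoter. The record calls it low copy even though the annotated origin is described as a high-copy type. Short fragments annotated as tetracycline resistance and SV40 large T antigen are non-functional backbone remnants, and no selection marker for insect cells is annotated.

Expression is driven by the constitutive D. melanogaster actin 5C promoter and ends at an SV40 polyadenylation signal. The open reading frame begins with a short fragment of the bacteriophage lambda N protein, which corresponds to the peptide that binds boxB RNA hairpins. This is followed by an HA epitope and then UPF1 residues 92–1142, so both termini of the native protein are absent. The depositor notes one non-silent change, G995E, relative to the FlyBase reference. "siRNAres" in the name indicates that the coding sequence was altered to escape RNA interference directed at the endogenous transcript. A V5 epitope is annotated downstream of the insert, and the name also indicates a His6 tag. The record does not state whether these C-terminal tags are translated in frame.

The stated purpose is only insect expression of this UPF1 fragment. The design would suit lambdaN–boxB tethering of UPF1 to reporter mRNAs, and complementation in cells depleted of endogenous UPF1.
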