Addgene plasmid #146989: pAc5.1B-lambdaN-HA-DmUPF1_92-1142-siRNAres-V5His6_N
Purpose: Insect Expression of DmUPF1_92-1142-siRNAres
Depositing lab: Elisa Izaurralde. Depositing organization: Max Planck Institute for Developmental Biology.
Backbone
  Vector backbone: Unknown
  Vector type: Insect Expression
Growth in bacteria
  Bacterial resistance: Ampicillin, 100 μg/mL
  Growth temperature: 37°C
  Growth strain: DH5alpha
  Copy number: Low Copy
Gene/Insert
  Gene/Insert name: DmUPF1_92-1142-siRNAres
  Species: D. melanogaster (fly)
  Mutation: 1 non silent mutations: G995E compared to the sequence given by FlyBase no.: CG1559
  Entrez Gene: Upf1 (a.k.a. Dmel_CG1559, CG1559, Dm-Upf1, DmUpf1, Dmel\CG1559, UPF1, Upf1p, smg-2, upf1)
  Cloning method: Unknown
Terms and licenses: Academic/Nonprofit Terms; Industry Terms: Not Available to Industry
Depositor comments: Plasmids from this collection were made available to the research community and donated after the lab closed. Please note that the sequence provided by the depositing laboratory may be theoretical/predicted or based on Sanger sequencing results. There may be discrepancies between sequencing results obtained by Addgene and the depositor sequence. If an Addgene verified sequence is not available, please contact before placing your order to request that our lab fully sequence the plasmid.
How to cite: pAc5.1B-lambdaN-HA-DmUPF1_92-1142-siRNAres-V5His6_N was a gift from Elisa Izaurralde (Addgene plasmid # 146989 ; http://n2t.net/addgene:146989 ; RRID:Addgene_146989)
